>Addgene plasmid #211538 | pLenti-GFP-2A-Puro-gATRIP_B | addgene full sequence | sequence record 419872 | Addgene NGS Result
GTCGACGGATCGGGAGATCTCCCGATCCCCTATGGTGCACTCTCAGTACAATCTGCTCTGATGCCGCATA
GTTAAGCCAGTATCTGCTCCCTGCTTGTGTGTTGGAGGTCGCTGAGTAGTGCGCGAGCAAAATTTAAGCT
ACAACAAGGCAAGGCTTGACCGACAATTGCATGAAGAATCTGCTTAGGGTTAGGCGTTTTGCGCTGCTTC
GCGATGTACGGGCCAGATATACGCGTTGACATTGATTATTGACTAGTTATTAATAGTAATCAATTACGGG
GTCATTAGTTCATAGCCCATATATGGAGTTCCGCGTTACATAACTTACGGTAAATGGCCCGCCTGGCTGA
CCGCCCAACGACCCCCGCCCATTGACGTCAATAATGACGTATGTTCCCATAGTAACGCCAATAGGGACTT
TCCATTGACGTCAATGGGTGGAGTATTTACGGTAAACTGCCCACTTGGCAGTACATCAAGTGTATCATAT
GCCAAGTACGCCCCCTATTGACGTCAATGACGGTAAATGGCCCGCCTGGCATTATGCCCAGTACATGACC
TTATGGGACTTTCCTACTTGGCAGTACATCTACGTATTAGTCATCGCTATTACCATGGTGATGCGGTTTT
GGCAGTACATCAATGGGCGTGGATAGCGGTTTGACTCACGGGGATTTCCAAGTCTCCACCCCATTGACGT
CAATGGGAGTTTGTTTTGGCACCAAAATCAACGGGACTTTCCAAAATGTCGTAACAACTCCGCCCCATTG
ACGCAAATGGGCGGTAGGCGTGTACGGTGGGAGGTCTATATAAGCAGCGCGTTTTGCCTGTACTGGGTCT
CTCTGGTTAGACCAGATCTGAGCCTGGGAGCTCTCTGGCTAACTAGGGAACCCACTGCTTAAGCCTCAAT
AAAGCTTGCCTTGAGTGCTTCAAGTAGTGTGTGCCCGTCTGTTGTGTGACTCTGGTAACTAGAGATCCCT
CAGACCCTTTTAGTCAGTGTGGAAAATCTCTAGCAGTGGCGCCCGAACAGGGACTTGAAAGCGAAAGGGA
AACCAGAGGAGCTCTCTCGACGCAGGACTCGGCTTGCTGAAGCGCGCACGGCAAGAGGCGAGGGGCGGCG
ACTGGTGAGTACGCCAAAAATTTTGACTAGCGGAGGCTAGAAGGAGAGAGATGGGTGCGAGAGCGTCAGT
ATTAAGCGGGGGAGAATTAGATCGCGATGGGAAAAAATTCGGTTAAGGCCAGGGGGAAAGAAAAAATATA
AATTAAAACATATAGTATGGGCAAGCAGGGAGCTAGAACGATTCGCAGTTAATCCTGGCCTGTTAGAAAC
ATCAGAAGGCTGTAGACAAATACTGGGACAGCTACAACCATCCCTTCAGACAGGATCAGAAGAACTTAGA
TCATTATATAATACAGTAGCAACCCTCTATTGTGTGCATCAAAGGATAGAGATAAAAGACACCAAGGAAG
CTTTAGACAAGATAGAGGAAGAGCAAAACAAAAGTAAGACCACCGCACAGCAAGCGGCCGCTGATCTTCA
GACCTGGAGGAGGAGATATGAGGGACAATTGGAGAAGTGAATTATATAAATATAAAGTAGTAAAAATTGA
ACCATTAGGAGTAGCACCCACCAAGGCAAAGAGAAGAGTGGTGCAGAGAGAAAAAAGAGCAGTGGGAATA
GGAGCTTTGTTCCTTGGGTTCTTGGGAGCAGCAGGAAGCACTATGGGCGCAGCGTCAATGACGCTGACGG
TACAGGCCAGACAATTATTGTCTGGTATAGTGCAGCAGCAGAACAATTTGCTGAGGGCTATTGAGGCGCA
ACAGCATCTGTTGCAACTCACAGTCTGGGGCATCAAGCAGCTCCAGGCAAGAATCCTGGCTGTGGAAAGA
TACCTAAAGGATCAACAGCTCCTGGGGATTTGGGGTTGCTCTGGAAAACTCATTTGCACCACTGCTGTGC
CTTGGAATGCTAGTTGGAGTAATAAATCTCTGGAACAGATTTGGAATCACACGACCTGGATGGAGTGGGA
CAGAGAAATTAACAATTACACAAGCTTAATACACTCCTTAATTGAAGAATCGCAAAACCAGCAAGAAAAG
AATGAACAAGAATTATTGGAATTAGATAAATGGGCAAGTTTGTGGAATTGGTTTAACATAACAAATTGGC
TGTGGTATATAAAATTATTCATAATGATAGTAGGAGGCTTGGTAGGTTTAAGAATAGTTTTTGCTGTACT
TTCTATAGTGAATAGAGTTAGGCAGGGATATTCACCATTATCGTTTCAGACCCACCTCCCAACCCCGAGG
GGACCCGACAGGCCCGAAGGAATAGAAGAAGAAGGTGGAGAGAGAGACAGAGACAGATCCATTCGATTAG
TGAACGGATCGGCACTGCGTGCGCCAATTCTGCAGACAAATGGCAGTATTCATCCACAATTTTAAAAGAA
AAGGGGGGATTGGGGGGTACAGTGCAGGGGAAAGAATAGTAGACATAATAGCAACAGACATACAAACTAA
AGAATTACAAAAACAAATTACAAAAATTCAAAATTTTCGGGTTTATTACAGGGACAGCAGAGATCCAGTT
TGGTTAATTAAGGTACCGAGGGCCTATTTCCCATGATTCCTTCATATTTGCATATACGATACAAGGCTGT
TAGAGAGATAATTAGAATTAATTTGACTGTAAACACAAAGATATTAGTACAAAATACGTGACGTAGAAAG
TAATAATTTCTTGGGTAGTTTGCAGTTTTAAAATTATGTTTTAAAATGGACTATCATATGCTTACCGTAA
CTTGAAAGTATTTCGATTTCTTGGCTTTATATATCTTGTGGAAAGGACGAAACACCGTATTTGCTCGTTC
ACTGGTCGTTTTAGAGCTAGAAATAGCAAGTTAAAATAAGGCTAGTCCGTTATCAACTTGAAAAAGTGGC
ACCGAGTCGGTGCTTTTTTGAATTCGCTAGCTAGGTCTTGAAAGGAGTGGGAATTGGCTCCGGTGCCCGT
CAGTGGGCAGAGCGCACATCGCCCACAGTCCCCGAGAAGTTGGGGGGAGGGGTCGGCAATTGATCCGGTG
CCTAGAGAAGGTGGCGCGGGGTAAACTGGGAAAGTGATGTCGTGTACTGGCTCCGCCTTTTTCCCGAGGG
TGGGGGAGAACCGTATATAAGTGCAGTAGTCGCCGTGAACGTTCTTTTTCGCAACGGGTTTGCCGCCAGA
ACACAGGACCGGTGCCACCATGGTGAGCAAGGGCGAGGAGCTGTTCACCGGGGTGGTGCCCATCCTGGTC
GAGCTGGACGGCGACGTAAACGGCCACAAGTTCAGCGTGTCCGGCGAGGGCGAGGGCGATGCCACCTACG
GCAAGCTGACCCTGAAGTTCATCTGCACCACCGGCAAGCTGCCCGTGCCCTGGCCCACCCTCGTGACCAC
CCTGACCTACGGCGTGCAGTGCTTCAGCCGCTACCCCGACCACATGAAGCAGCACGACTTCTTCAAGTCC
GCCATGCCCGAAGGCTACGTCCAGGAGCGCACCATCTTCTTCAAGGACGACGGCAACTACAAGACCCGCG
CCGAGGTGAAGTTCGAGGGCGACACCCTGGTGAACCGCATCGAGCTGAAGGGCATCGACTTCAAGGAGGA
CGGCAACATCCTGGGGCACAAGCTGGAGTACAACTACAACAGCCACAACGTCTATATCATGGCCGACAAG
CAGAAGAACGGCATCAAGGTGAACTTCAAGATCCGCCACAACATCGAGGACGGCAGCGTGCAGCTCGCCG
ACCACTACCAGCAGAACACCCCCATCGGCGACGGCCCCGTGCTGCTGCCCGACAACCACTACCTGAGCAC
CCAGTCCGCCCTGAGCAAAGACCCCAACGAGAAGCGCGATCACATGGTCCTGCTGGAGTTCGTGACCGCC
GCCGGGATCACTCTCGGCATGGACGAGCTGTACAAGCCCAAGAAAAAGCGGAAAGTGGGATCCGGCGCAA
CAAACTTCTCTCTGCTGAAACAAGCCGGAGATGTCGAAGAGAATCCTGGACCGACCGAGTACAAGCCCAC
GGTGCGCCTCGCCACCCGCGACGACGTCCCCAGGGCCGTACGCACCCTCGCCGCCGCGTTCGCCGACTAC
CCCGCCACGCGCCACACCGTCGATCCGGACCGCCACATCGAGCGGGTCACCGAGCTGCAAGAACTCTTCC
TCACGCGCGTCGGGCTCGACATCGGCAAGGTGTGGGTCGCGGACGACGGCGCCGCGGTGGCGGTCTGGAC
CACGCCGGAGAGCGTCGAAGCGGGGGCGGTGTTCGCCGAGATCGGCCCGCGCATGGCCGAGTTGAGCGGT
TCCCGGCTGGCCGCGCAGCAACAGATGGAAGGCCTCCTGGCGCCGCACCGGCCCAAGGAGCCCGCGTGGT
TCCTGGCCACCGTCGGAGTCTCGCCCGACCACCAGGGCAAGGGTCTGGGCAGCGCCGTCGTGCTCCCCGG
AGTGGAGGCGGCCGAGCGCGCCGGGGTGCCCGCCTTCCTGGAGACCTCCGCGCCCCGCAACCTCCCCTTC
TACGAGCGGCTCGGCTTCACCGTCACCGCCGACGTCGAGGTGCCCGAAGGACCGCGCACCTGGTGCATGA
CCCGCAAGCCCGGTGCCTGAACGCGTTAAGTCGACAATCAACCTCTGGATTACAAAATTTGTGAAAGATT
GACTGGTATTCTTAACTATGTTGCTCCTTTTACGCTATGTGGATACGCTGCTTTAATGCCTTTGTATCAT
GCTATTGCTTCCCGTATGGCTTTCATTTTCTCCTCCTTGTATAAATCCTGGTTGCTGTCTCTTTATGAGG
AGTTGTGGCCCGTTGTCAGGCAACGTGGCGTGGTGTGCACTGTGTTTGCTGACGCAACCCCCACTGGTTG
GGGCATTGCCACCACCTGTCAGCTCCTTTCCGGGACTTTCGCTTTCCCCCTCCCTATTGCCACGGCGGAA
CTCATCGCCGCCTGCCTTGCCCGCTGCTGGACAGGGGCTCGGCTGTTGGGCACTGACAATTCCGTGGTGT
TGTCGGGGAAATCATCGTCCTTTCCTTGGCTGCTCGCCTGTGTTGCCACCTGGATTCTGCGCGGGACGTC
CTTCTGCTACGTCCCTTCGGCCCTCAATCCAGCGGACCTTCCTTCCCGCGGCCTGCTGCCGGCTCTGCGG
CCTCTTCCGCGTCTTCGCCTTCGCCCTCAGACGAGTCGGATCTCCCTTTGGGCCGCCTCCCCGCGTCGAC
TTTAAGACCAATGACTTACAAGGCAGCTGTAGATCTTAGCCACTTTTTAAAAGAAAAGGGGGGACTGGAA
GGGCTAATTCACTCCCAACGAAGACAAGATCTGCTTTTTGCTTGTACTGGGTCTCTCTGGTTAGACCAGA
TCTGAGCCTGGGAGCTCTCTGGCTAACTAGGGAACCCACTGCTTAAGCCTCAATAAAGCTTGCCTTGAGT
GCTTCAAGTAGTGTGTGCCCGTCTGTTGTGTGACTCTGGTAACTAGAGATCCCTCAGACCCTTTTAGTCA
GTGTGGAAAATCTCTAGCAGGGCCCGTTTAAACCCGCTGATCAGCCTCGACTGTGCCTTCTAGTTGCCAG
CCATCTGTTGTTTGCCCCTCCCCCGTGCCTTCCTTGACCCTGGAAGGTGCCACTCCCACTGTCCTTTCCT
AATAAAATGAGGAAATTGCATCGCATTGTCTGAGTAGGTGTCATTCTATTCTGGGGGGTGGGGTGGGGCA
GGACAGCAAGGGGGAGGATTGGGAAGACAATAGCAGGCATGCTGGGGATGCGGTGGGCTCTATGGCTTCT
GAGGCGGAAAGAACCAGCTGGGGCTCTAGGGGGTATCCCC
[124 nt withheld, positions 5851-5974]
C
[91 nt withheld, positions 5976-6066]
A
[49 nt withheld, positions 6068-6116]
CCTTTGACGTTGGAGTCCACGTTCTTT
[37 nt withheld, positions 6144-6180]
ACCCTATCTCGGTCTATTCTTTTGATTTATAAGGGATTTTGCCGATTTCGGCCTATTGGTTAAAAAATGA
GCTGATTTAACAAAAATTTAACGCGAATTAATTCTGTGGAATGTGTGTCAGTTAGGGTGTGGAAAGTCCC
CAGGCTCCCCAGCAGGCAGAAGTATGCAAAGCATGCATCTCAATTAGTCAGCAACCAGGTGTGGAAAGTC
CCCAGGCTCCCCAGCAGGCAGAAGTATGCAAAGCATGCATCTCAATTAGTCAGCAACCATAGTCCCGCCC
CTAACTCCGCCCATCCCGCCCCTAACTCCGCCCAGTTCCGCCCATTCTCCGCCCCATGGCTGACTAATTT
TTTTTATTTATGCAGAGGCCGAGGCCGCCTCTGCCTCTGAGCTATTCCAGAAGTAGTGAGGAGGCTTTTT
TGGAGGCCTAGGCTTTTGCAAAAAGCTCCCGGGAGCTTGTATATCCATTTTCGGATCTGATCAGCACGTG
TTGACAATTAATCATCGGCATAGTATAATACGACAAGGTGAGGAACTAAACCATGGCCAAGTTGACCAGT
GCCGTTCCGGTGCTCACCGCGCGCGACGTCGCCGGAGCGGTCGAGTTCTGGACCGACCGGCTCGGGTTCT
CCCGGGACTTCGTGGAGGACGACTTCGCCGGTGTGGTCCGGGACGACGTGACCCTGTTCATCAGCGCGGT
CCAGGACCAGGTGGTGCCGGACAACACCCTGGCCTGGGTGTGGGTGCGCGGCCTGGACGAGCTGTACGCC
GAGTGGTCGGAGGTCGTGTCCACGAACTTCCGGGACGCCTCCGGGCCGGCCATGACCGAGATCGGCGAGC
AGCCGTGGGGGCGGGAGTTCGCCCTGCGCGACCCGGCCGGCAACTGCGTGCACTTCGTGGCCGAGGAGCA
GGACTGACACGTGCTACGAGATTTCGATTCCACCGCCGCCTTCTATGAAAGGTTGGGCTTCGGAATCGTT
TTCCGGGACGCCGGCTGGATGATCCTCCAGCGCGGGGATCTCATGCTGGAGTTCTTCGCCCACCCCAACT
TGTTTATTGCAGCTTATAATGGTTACAAATAAAGCAATAGCATCACAAATTTCACAAATAAAGCATTTTT
TTCACTGCATTCTAGTTGTGGTTTGTCCAAACTCATCAATGTATCTTATCATGTCTGTATACCGTCGACC
TCTAGCTAGAGCTTGGCGTAATCATGGTCATAGCTGTTTCCTGTGTGAAATTGTTATCCGCTCACAATTC
CACACAACATACGAGCCGGAAGCATAAAGTGTAAAGCCTGGGGTGCCTAATGAGTGAGCTAACTCACATT
AATTGCGTTGCGCTCACTGCCCGCTTTCCAGTCGGGAAACCTGTCGTGCCAGCTGCATTAATGAATCGGC
CAACGCGCGGGGAGAGGCGGTTTGCGTATTGGGCGCTCTTCCGCTTCCTCGCTCACTGACTCGCTGCGCT
CGGTCGTTCGGCTGCGGCGAGCGGTATCAGCTCACTCAAAGGCGGTAATACGGTTATCCACAGAATCAGG
GGATAACGCAGGAAAGAACATGTGAGCAAAAGGCCAGCAAAAGGCCAGGAACCGTAAAAAGGCCGCGTTG
CTGGCGTTTTTCCATAGGCTCCGCCCCCCTGACGAGCATCACAAAAATCGACGCTCAAGTCAGAGGTGGC
GAAACCCGACAGGACTATAAAGATACCAGGCGTTTCCCCCTGGAAGCTCCCTCGTGCGCTCTCCTGTTCC
GACCCTGCCGCTTACCGGATACCTGTCCGCCTTTCTCCCTTCGGGAAGCGTGGCGCTTTCTCATAGCTCA
CGCTGTAGGTATCTCAGTTCGGTGTAGGTCGTTCGCTCCAAGCTGGGCTGTGTGCACGAACCCCCCGTTC
AGCCCGACCGCTGCGCCTTATCCGGTAACTATCGTCTTGAGTCCAACCCGGTAAGACACGACTTATCGCC
ACTGGCAGCAGCCACTGGTAACAGGATTAGCAGAGCGAGGTATGTAGGCGGTGCTACAGAGTTCTTGAAG
TGGTGGCCTAACTACGGCTACACTAGAAGAACAGTATTTGGTATCTGCGCTCTGCTGAAGCCAGTTACCT
TCGGAAAAAGAGTTGGTAGCTCTTGATCCGGCAAACAAACCACCGCTGGTAGCGGTGGTTTTTTTGTTTG
CAAGCAGCAGATTACGCGCAGAAAAAAAGGATCTCAAGAAGATCCTTTGATCTTTTCTACGGGGTCTGAC
GCTCAGTGGAACGAAAACTCACGTTAAGGGATTTTGGTCATGAGATTATCAAAAAGGATCTTCACCTAGA
TCCTTTTAAATTAAAAATGAAGTTTTAAATCAATCTAAAGTATATATGAGTAAACTTGGTCTGACAGTTA
CCAATGCTTAATCAGTGAGGCACCTATCTCAGCGATCTGTCTATTTCGTTCATCCATAGTTGCCTGACTC
CCCGTCGTGTAGATAACTACGATACGGGAGGGCTTACCATCTGGCCCCAGTGCTGCAATGATACCGCGAG
ACCCACGCTCACCGGCTCCAGATTTATCAGCAATAAACCAGCCAGCCGGAAGGGCCGAGCGCAGAAGTGG
TCCTGCAACTTTATCCGCCTCCATCCAGTCTATTAATTGTTGCCGGGAAGCTAGAGTAAGTAGTTCGCCA
GTTAATAGTTTGCGCAACGTTGTTGCCATTGCTACAGGCATCGTGGTGTCACGCTCGTCGTTTGGTATGG
CTTCATTCAGCTCCGGTTCCCAACGATCAAGGCGAGTTACATGATCCCCCATGTTGTGCAAAAAAGCGGT
TAGCTCCTTCGGTCCTCCGATCGTTGTCAGAAGTAAGTTGGCCGCAGTGTTATCACTCATGGTTATGGCA
GCACTGCATAATTCTCTTACTGTCATGCCATCCGTAAGATGCTTTTCTGTGACTGGTGAGTACTCAACCA
AGTCATTCTGAGAATAGTGTATGCGGCGACCGAGTTGCTCTTGCCCGGCGTCAATACGGGATAATACCGC
GCCACATAGCAGAACTTTAAAAGTGCTCATCATTGGAAAACGTTCTTCGGGGCGAAAACTCTCAAGGATC
TTACCGCTGTTGAGATCCAGTTCGATGTAACCCACTCGTGCACCCAACTGATCTTCAGCATCTTTTACTT
TCACCAGCGTTTCTGGGTGAGCAAAAACAGGAAGGCAAAATGCCGCAAAAAAGGGAATAAGGGCGACACG
GAAATGTTGAATACTCATACTCTTCCTTTTTCAATATTATTGAAGCATTTATCAGGGTTATTGTCTCATG
AGCGGATACATATTTGAATGTATTTAGAAAAATAAACAAATAGGGGTTCCGCGCACATTTCCCCGAAAAG
TGCCACCTGAC
Features (pLannotate 1.2.2; 33 found; start..end, strand, type, name):
     31..83      -  misc_feature   bom (fragment): basis of mobility region from pBR322
    238..617     +  enhancer       CMV enhancer: human cytomegalovirus immediate early enhancer
    618..817     +  promoter       CMV promoter: human cytomegalovirus (CMV) immediate early promoter
    835..1015    +  LTR            5' LTR (truncated): truncated 5' long terminal repeat (LTR) from HIV-1
   1062..1187    +  misc_feature   HIV-1 Ψ: packaging signal of human immunodeficiency virus type 1
   1171..1534    +  CDS            HIV-1 gag (fragment): gag protein from human immunodeficiency virus 1; gag
   1680..1913    +  misc_feature   RRE: The Rev response element (RRE) of HIV-1 allows for Rev-dependent mRNA export from the nucleus to the cytoplasm.
   2290..2390    +  CDS            Rev (fragment): human immunodeficiency virus 1 (HIV-1) Rev protein; rev; enhances nuclear export of unspliced and incompletely spliced viral mRNAs
   2440..2557    +  misc_feature   cPPT/CTS: central polypurine tract and central termination sequence of HIV-1
   2608..2848    +  promoter       U6 promoter: RNA polymerase III promoter for human U6 snRNA
   2878..2953    +  misc_RNA       gRNA scaffold: guide RNA scaffold for the Streptococcus pyogenes CRISPR/Cas9 system
   2971..2989    +  CDS            small t antigen (fragment): SV40 (simian virus 40) small t antigen
   3015..3226    +  promoter       EF-1α core promoter: core promoter for human elongation factor EF-1α
   3240..3956    +  CDS            EGFP: EGFP is a basic (constitutively fluorescent) green fluorescent protein published in 1996, derived from Aequorea victoria. It is reported to be a rapidly-maturing weak dimer with moderate acid sensitivity.
   4043..4640    +  CDS            PuroR (fragment): puromycin N-acetyltransferase; pac from Streptomyces; confers resistance to puromycin
   4656..5244    +  misc_feature   WPRE: woodchuck hepatitis virus posttranscriptional regulatory element
   5295..5314    +  misc_feature   cPPT/CTS (fragment): central polypurine tract and central termination sequence of HIV-1
   5316..5549    +  LTR            3' LTR (ΔU3): self-inactivating 3' long terminal repeat (LTR) from HIV-1
   5581..5805    +  polyA_signal   bGH poly(A) signal: bovine growth hormone polyadenylation signal
   5809..5830    +  promoter       SV40 promoter (fragment): SV40 enhancer and early promoter
   5851..6279    +  rep_origin     f1 ori (sequence partly withheld): f1 bacteriophage origin of replication; arrow indicates direction of (+) strand synthesis
   6293..6622    +  promoter       SV40 promoter: SV40 enhancer and early promoter
   6670..6697    +  promoter       EM7 promoter (fragment): synthetic bacterial promoter&nbsp
   6723..7097    +  CDS            BleoR: antibiotic-binding protein; Sh ble from Streptoalloteichus hindustanus; confers resistance to bleomycin, phleomycin, and Zeocin™
   7107..7232    +  CDS            ble (fragment): BLE_KLEPN - Experimental evidence at protein level: Swiss-Prot protein existence level 1. Binding protein with a strong affinity to the bleomycin family of antibiotics. Binds to CL990; an antimitotic-antibiotic compound. From Klebsiella pneumoniae.
   7227..7348    +  polyA_signal   SV40 poly(A) signal: SV40 polyadenylation signal
   7421..7437    -  protein_bind   lac operator: The lac repressor binds to the lac operator to inhibit transcription in E. coli. This inhibition can be relieved by adding lactose or isopropyl-β-D-thiogalactopyranoside (IPTG). lac repressor encoded by lacI
   7445..7475    -  promoter       lac promoter: promoter for the E. coli lac operon
   7490..7511    -  protein_bind   CAP binding site: CAP binding activates transcription in the presence of cAMP. E. coli catabolite activator protein
   7524..7616    -  CDS            lacI (fragment): lac repressor; lacI; The lac repressor binds to the lac operator to inhibit transcription in E. coli. This inhibition can be relieved by adding lactose or isopropyl-β-D-thiogalactopyranoside (IPTG).
   7799..8387    -  rep_origin     ori: high-copy-number ColE1/pMB1/pBR322/pUC origin of replication
   8558..9418    -  CDS            AmpR: β-lactamase; bla; confers resistance to ampicillin, carbenicillin, and related antibiotics
   9419..9523    -  promoter       AmpR promoter: bla
