[The description below was written by a language model from this plasmid's Addgene catalogue record and pLannotate feature annotations shown in this document.]
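Description:
pLenti-GFP-2A-Puro-gATRIP_B is a third-generation-style, self-inactivating HIV-1 lentiviral transfer plasmid that delivers a single CRISPR guide RNA, designated guide B, directed against ATRIP. It is maintained in E. coli through a high-copy ColE1/pUC origin and an ampicillin resistance gene, and also carries an f1 origin. The viral genome is transcribed from a CMV enhancer/promoter fused to a truncated 5' LTR. It contains the Ψ packaging signal with a gag fragment, the RRE for Rev-dependent nuclear export, the cPPT/CTS, a WPRE to boost transcript expression, and a ΔU3 3' LTR that inactivates the LTR promoter after integration. A bGH polyadenylation signal follows the 3' LTR.

Inside the LTRs there are two expression units. A human U6 RNA polymerase III promoter drives the roughly 20-nt synthetic ATRIP spacer fused to the Streptococcus pyogenes Cas9 guide scaffold. Downstream, an EF-1α core promoter drives EGFP followed by puromycin N-acetyltransferase. The plasmid name indicates the two are linked by a 2A peptide, although the 2A itself is not annotated in the feature table. Transduced mammalian cells can therefore be identified by green fluorescence and enriched with puromycin. No Cas9 coding sequence is annotated, so the nuclease has to be supplied separately.

Outside the viral region, the backbone carries an SV40 promoter/EM7–BleoR cassette with an SV40 poly(A) signal, which is not listed as a selectable marker in the catalogue entry. The sequenced record is 9,551 nt, slightly shorter than the stated total of 9,564 bp. The associated publication concerns repair of DNA breaks in mitosis, which is consistent with using this construct to disrupt ATRIP in such studies.
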