Addgene plasmid #211538: pLenti-GFP-2A-Puro-gATRIP_B
Purpose: sgRNA-B against ATRIP
Depositing lab: Agnel Sfeir. Depositing organization: Memorial Sloan-Kettering Cancer Center. Publication: RHINO directs MMEJ to repair DNA breaks in mitosis. Brambati A, Sacco O, Porcella S, Heyza J, Kareh M, Schmidt JC, Sfeir A. Science. 2023 Aug 11;381(6658):653-660. doi: 10.1126/science.adh3694. Epub 2023 Jul 13. PubMed 37440612.
Backbone
  Vector backbone: pLenti
  Backbone size w/o insert (bp): 9544
  Total vector size (bp): 9564
  Vector type: Mammalian Expression, CRISPR
  Selectable markers: Puromycin
Growth in bacteria
  Bacterial resistance: Ampicillin, 100 μg/mL
  Growth temperature: 37°C
  Growth strain: NEB Stable
  Copy number: Unknown
Gene/Insert
  Gene/Insert name: sgRNA ATRIP
  Species: Synthetic
  Promoter: U6
  Cloning method: Unknown
  Sequencing primers: 5′ gactatcatatgcttaccgt
Terms and licenses: Academic/Nonprofit Terms; Industry Terms: Not Available to Industry
How to cite: pLenti-GFP-2A-Puro-gATRIP_B was a gift from Agnel Sfeir (Addgene plasmid # 211538 ; http://n2t.net/addgene:211538 ; RRID:Addgene_211538)
